>Addgene plasmid #160412 | pJH199_pE12_hyCal2-mCherry | addgene full sequence | sequence record 328557 | Addgene NGS Result
TTCTTTCCTGCGTTATCCCCTGATTCTGTGGATAACCGTATTACCGCCTTTGAGTGAGCTGATACCGCTC
GCCGCAGCCGAACGACCGAGCGCAGCGAGTCAGTGAGCGAGGAAGCGGAAGAGCGCCCAATACGCAAACC
GCCTCTCCCCGCGCGTTGGCCGATTCATTAATGCAGCTGGCACGACAGGTTTCCCGACTGGAAAGCGGGC
AGTGAGCGCAACGCAATTAATACGCGTACCGCTAGCCAGGAAGAGTTTGTAGAAACGCAAAAAGGCCATC
CGTCAGGATGGCCTTCTGCTTAGTTTGATGCCTGGCAGTTTATGGCGGGCGTCCTGCCCGCCACCCTCCG
GGCCGTTGCTTCACAACGTTCAAATCCGCTCCCGGCGGATTTGTCCTACTCAGGAGAGCGTTCACCGACA
AACAACAGATAAAACGAAAGGCCCAGTCTTCCGACTGAGCCTTTCGTTTTATTTGATGCCTGGCAGTTCC
CTACTCTCGCGTTAACGCTAGCATGGATGTTTTCCCAGTCACGACGTTGTAAAACGACGGCCAGTCTTAA
GCTCGGGCCCCAAATAATGATTTTATTTTGACTGATAGTGACCTGTTCGTTGCAACAAATTGATGAGCAA
TGCTTTTTTATAATGCCAACTTTGTACAAAAAAGCAGGCTTAGCTAGCGCCACCATGAAGGCTAGATTCG
CCAGAAGAATGGAGAAAATCGTGGAGGAAAGAATGACCGTGAAACAGATTTTTAATAGATACGTGCAGAC
CTCTACCCTGCACGGATTTCGGTTCATCTTCATGGATACCTTCATTGTGAGAAGAGTGCTGTGGACAATC
CTGACCCTGACAATGGCTACAATTTTCTTTAAGGAACTGAGAAATTCCATCAATCTGTTCTATGAGTATC
CATTCACAACAACCAGCACCATCCAGTACGAACCATCTCTGACATTCCCAGCTATTAGCGTGTGTAATCT
GAATCACTTTCTGCTGAGCAAAATCAAGAAGAGCAAACTGAAGCCACTGTATGATCAGGGAAGACTGCCA
TTTGACAACAATCTGGAGAATCCAGGATTCGATATTCAGGGAGAGGAGCTGTACAGCATTCTGAAGACAA
GCTCTCAGAGCATTGATGAAATTTTTCTGTCTTGCGAATGGAAAAGCAGAGACACAGCCAAGAATGGAGT
GCCAAATCCATGCAAACCAAACAACTTCACAGTGTACAGCGGACTGTACGGACAGAGCTGCTACACATTC
AATCCAGGAGTGAGCGGATATCCACTGCTGTCTCTGAGCGAAACCGGAGTGAACATGGGATTCAAGCTGG
AGCTGGATCTGAAGTCTAAGGACTCTCTGCAGGGAATTCAGGAGATTGGAGCTATCGTGATCGTGCATCA
CCAGCAGGAGACCCCAGTGCTGCAGGCCGGATTCGTGGTGTCTCCAGGATTCCAGACATTCGTGGAGATT
AAGGTGAGACAGACCGAAAATCTGCCACCACCATATGCTACAAAATGCGGATCTAAACCACTGAAGAACT
ATCAGATCTACAGACAGTCTAGCTGCTTTCTGGAACAGCTGGGAGATGCCATTGAAACAAAGTGCAAATG
CAAGAGCTCTTTTATGGCTGGAAGAAATATCCCATACTGCTCTCTGAGACAGACCGTGACATGTCTGATG
CCAACCATCTACGACTTTGACAGAAAGACAAATAACAATTGCCCAGTGGACTGTGAAACAATTCAGTACC
TGTCTAGCCTGTCTTACGCTAGATTCATTAGCAATGTGACATACCTGAGCAAGAACGCTGAACAGAGCAG
CTACATTAGAAAACTGAAAAATAGCATGTCCCCAAAAAAGCTGCAGAAGTATATCGAAGAAAATATTGTG
GCTGTGCAGTTCTTTTACCAGGAGATGAAGAAGGAAAAGGTGAAACAGGAGCCAAGCTACGATTTTTATA
AACTGATTGGAGACGTGGGAGGACAGCTGGGACTGCTGCTGGGAGCCTCTGTGCTGACACTGGTGGAGTT
TGTGGATCTGTTCATTTTTACCCTGTACCACCAGCTGCTGAGACTGAGCAAAAAGAAGTCAGGTGGCTCA
GGTGGTGGCGGTTCAGGCGGAATGGGATCCATGGTCTCAAAGGGTGAAGAAGATAACATGGCAATTATTA
AAGAGTTTATGCGTTTCAAGGTGCATATGGAGGGATCTGTCAATGGGCATGAGTTTGAAATTGAAGGTGA
AGGAGAAGGCCGACCATATGAGGGAACACAAACCGCAAAACTAAAGGTAAGTTTAAACATATATATACTA
ACTAACCCTGATTATTTAAATTTTCAGGTAACTAAAGGCGGACCATTACCATTCGCCTGGGACATCCTCT
CTCCACAGTTCATGTATGGAAGTAAAGCTTATGTTAAACATCCGGCAGATATACCAGATTATTTGAAACT
TTCATTCCCGGAGGGTTTTAAGTGGGAACGCGTAATGAATTTTGAAGACGGAGGAGTTGTTACAGTGACG
CAAGACTCAAGGTAAGTTTAAACAGTTCGGTACTAACTAACCATACATATTTAAATTTTCAGCCTCCAAG
ATGGAGAATTTATTTATAAAGTCAAACTTCGAGGAACGAATTTCCCCTCGGATGGACCTGTTATGCAGAA
GAAGACTATGGGATGGGAAGCTTCAAGTGAAAGAATGTACCCTGAAGACGGTGCTCTTAAGGGAGAGATT
AAACAACGTCTTAAATTGAAAGATGGAGGACATTACGATGCTGAGGTAAGTTTAAACATGATTTTACTAA
CTAACTAATCTGATTTAAATTTTCAGGTGAAGACAACTTACAAAGCCAAAAAACCAGTTCAGCTGCCAGG
AGCGTACAATGTTAATATTAAACTGGATATCACCTCCCACAACGAGGATTACACTATCGTTGAGCAATAT
GAAAGAGCTGAAGGGCGGCACTCGACAGGTGGCATGGATGAATTGTATAAGTAGTACCCAGCTTTCTTGT
ACAAAGTTGGCATTATAAGAAAGCATTGCTTATCAATTTGTTGCAACGAACAGGTCACTATCAGTCAAAA
TAAAATCATTATTTGCCATCCAGCTGATATCCCCTATAGTGAGTCGTATTACATGGTCATAGCTGTTTCC
TGGCAGCTCTGGCCCGTGTCTCAAAATCTCTGATGTTACATTGCACAAGATAAAAATATATCATCATGAA
CAATAAAACTGTCTGCTTACATAAACAGTAATACAAGGGGTGTTATGAGCCATATTCAACGGGAAACGTC
GAGGCCGCGATTAAATTCCAACATGGATGCTGATTTATATGGGTATAAATGGGCTCGCGATAATGTCGGG
CAATCAGGTGCGACAATCTATCGCTTGTATGGGAAGCCCGATGCGCCAGAGTTGTTTCTGAAACATGGCA
AAGGTAGCGTTGCCAATGATGTTACAGATGAGATGGTCAGACTAAACTGGCTGACGGAATTTATGCCTCT
TCCGACCATCAAGCATTTTATCCGTACTCCTGATGATGCATGGTTACTCACCACTGCGATCCCCGGAAAA
ACAGCATTCCAGGTATTAGAAGAATATCCTGATTCAGGTGAAAATATTGTTGATGCGCTGGCAGTGTTCC
TGCGCCGGTTGCATTCGATTCCTGTTTGTAATTGTCCTTTTAACAGCGATCGCGTATTTCGTCTCGCTCA
GGCGCAATCACGAATGAATAACGGTTTGGTTGATGCGAGTGATTTTGATGACGAGCGTAATGGCTGGCCT
GTTGAACAAGTCTGGAAAGAAATGCATAAACTTTTGCCATTCTCACCGGATTCAGTCGTCACTCATGGTG
ATTTCTCACTTGATAACCTTATTTTTGACGAGGGGAAATTAATAGGTTGTATTGATGTTGGACGAGTCGG
AATCGCAGACCGATACCAGGATCTTGCCATCCTATGGAACTGCCTCGGTGAGTTTTCTCCTTCATTACAG
AAACGGCTTTTTCAAAAATATGGTATTGATAATCCTGATATGAATAAATTGCAGTTTCATTTGATGCTCG
ATGAGTTTTTCTAATCAGAATTGGTTAATTGGTTGTAACACTGGCAGAGCATTACGCTGACTTGACGGGA
CGGCGCAAGCTCATGACCAAAATCCCTTAACGTGAGTTACGCGTCGTTCCACTGAGCGTCAGACCCCGTA
GAAAAGATCAAAGGATCTTCTTGAGATCCTTTTTTTCTGCGCGTAATCTGCTGCTTGCAAACAAAAAAAC
CACCGCTACCAGCGGTGGTTTGTTTGCCGGATCAAGAGCTACCAACTCTTTTTCCGAAGGTAACTGGCTT
CAGCAGAGCGCAGATACCAAATACTGTTCTTCTAGTGTAGCCGTAGTTAGGCCACCACTTCAAGAACTCT
GTAGCACCGCCTACATACCTCGCTCTGCTAATCCTGTTACCAGTGGCTGCTGCCAGTGGCGATAAGTCGT
GTCTTACCGGGTTGGACTCAAGACGATAGTTACCGGATAAGGCGCAGCGGTCGGGCTGAACGGGGGGTTC
GTGCACACAGCCCAGCTTGGAGCGAACGACCTACACCGAACTGAGATACCTACAGCGTGAGCTATGAGAA
AGCGCCACGCTTCCCGAAGGGAGAAAGGCGGACAGGTATCCGGTAAGCGGCAGGGTCGGAACAGGAGAGC
GCACGAGGGAGCTTCCAGGGGGAAACGCCTGGTATCTTTATAGTCCTGTCGGGTTTCGCCACCTCTGACT
TGAGCGTCGATTTTTGTGATGCTCGTCAGGGGGGCGGAGCCTATGGAAAAACGCCAGCAACGCGGCCTTT
TTACGGTTCCTGGCCTTTTGCTGGCCTTTTGCTCACATG
Features (pLannotate 1.2.2; 11 found; start..end, strand, type, name):
      1..121     +  rep_origin     RSF ori (fragment): Plasmids containing the RSF 1030 origin of replication can be propagated in E. coli cells that contain additional plasmids with compatible origins.
    123..215     +  CDS            lacI (fragment): lac repressor; lacI; The lac repressor binds to the lac operator to inhibit transcription in E. coli. This inhibition can be relieved by adding lactose or isopropyl-β-D-thiogalactopyranoside (IPTG).
    270..297     -  terminator     rrnB T2 terminator: transcription terminator T2 from the E. coli rrnB gene
    429..472     +  terminator     rrnB T1 terminator: Escherichia coli rrnB; transcription terminator T1 from the E. coli rrnB gene
    519..555     -  CDS            lacZα (fragment): LacZα fragment of β-galactosidase; lacZ fragment
    571..670     +  protein_bind   attL1: mutant version of attL; recombination site for the Gateway® LR reaction LR Clonase™
   2131..2991    +  CDS            mCherry: mCherry is a basic (constitutively fluorescent) red fluorescent protein published in 2004, derived from Discosoma sp.. It is reported to be a very rapidly-maturing monomer with low acid sensitivity.
   2996..3095    -  protein_bind   attL2: mutant version of attL; recombination site for the Gateway® LR reaction LR Clonase™
   3113..3131    -  promoter       T7 promoter: promoter for bacteriophage T7 RNA polymerase
   3265..4074    +  CDS            KanR: aminoglycoside phosphotransferase; aph(3')-Ia; confers resistance to kanamycin in bacteria or G418 (Geneticin®) in eukaryotes
   4221..4809    +  rep_origin     ori: high-copy-number ColE1/pMB1/pBR322/pUC origin of replication
