>Addgene plasmid #160412 | pJH199_pE12_hyCal2-mCherry | analyzer sequence | sequence record 310642
CTTTCCTGCGTTATCCCCTGATTCTGTGGATAACCGTATTACCGCCTTTGAGTGAGCTGATACCGCTCGC
CGCAGCCGAACGACCGAGCGCAGCGAGTCAGTGAGCGAGGAAGCGGAAGAGCGCCCAATACGCAAACCGC
CTCTCCCCGCGCGTTGGCCGATTCATTAATGCAGCTGGCACGACAGGTTTCCCGACTGGAAAGCGGGCAG
TGAGCGCAACGCAATTAATACGCGTACCGCTAGCCAGGAAGAGTTTGTAGAAACGCAAAAAGGCCATCCG
TCAGGATGGCCTTCTGCTTAGTTTGATGCCTGGCAGTTTATGGCGGGCGTCCTGCCCGCCACCCTCCGGG
CCGTTGCTTCACAACGTTCAAATCCGCTCCCGGCGGATTTGTCCTACTCAGGAGAGCGTTCACCGACAAA
CAACAGATAAAACGAAAGGCCCAGTCTTCCGACTGAGCCTTTCGTTTTATTTGATGCCTGGCAGTTCCCT
ACTCTCGCGTTAACGCTAGCATGGATGTTTTCCCAGTCACGACGTTGTAAAACGACGGCCAGTCTTAAGC
TCGGGCCCCAAATAATGATTTTATTTTGACTGATAGTGACCTGTTCGTTGCAACACATTGATGAGCAATG
CTTTTTTATAATGCCAACTTTGTACAAAAAAGCAGGCTTAGCTAGCGCCACCATGAAGGCTAGATTCGCC
AGAAGAATGGAGAAAATCGTGGAGGAAAGAATGACCGTGAAACAGATTTTTAATAGATACGTGCAGACCT
CTACCCTGCACGGATTTCGGTTCATCTTCATGGATACCTTCATTGTGAGAAGAGTGCTGTGGACAATCCT
GACCCTGACAATGGCTACAATTTTCTTTAAGGAACTGAGAAATTCCATCAATCTGTTCTATGAGTATCCA
TTCACAACAACCAGCACCATCCAGTACGAACCATCTCTGACATTCCCAGCTATTAGCGTGTGTAATCTGA
ATCACTTTCTGCTGAGCAAAATCAAGAAGAGCAAACTGAAGCCACTGTATGATCAGGGAAGACTGCCATT
TGACAACAATCTGGAGAATCCAGGATTCGATATTCAGGGAGAGGAGCTGTACAGCATTCTGAAGACAAGC
TCTCAGAGCATTGATGAAATTTTTCTGTCTTGCGAATGGAAAAGCAGAGACACAGCCAAGAATGGAGTGC
CAAATCCATGCAAACCAAACAACTTCACAGTGTACAGCGGACTGTACGGACAGAGCTGCTACACATTCAA
TCCAGGAGTGAGCGGATATCCACTGCTGTCTCTGAGCGAAACCGGAGTGAACATGGGATTCAAGCTGGAG
CTGGATCTGAAGTCTAAGGACTCTCTGCAGGGAATTCAGGAGATTGGAGCTATCGTGATCGTGCATCACC
AGCAGGAGACCCCAGTGCTGCAGGCCGGATTCGTGGTGTCTCCAGGATTCCAGACATTCGTGGAGATTAA
GGTGAGACAGACCGAAAATCTGCCACCACCATATGCTACAAAATGCGGATCTAAACCACTGAAGAACTAT
CAGATCTACAGACAGTCTAGCTGCTTTCTGGAACAGCTGGGAGATGCCATTGAAACAAAGTGCAAATGCA
AGAGCTCTTTTATGGCTGGAAGAAATATCCCATACTGCTCTCTGAGACAGACCGTGACATGTCTGATGCC
AACCATCTACGACTTTGACAGAAAGACAAATAACAATTGCCCAGTGGACTGTGAAACAATTCAGTACCTG
TCTAGCCTGTCTTACGCTAGATTCATTAGCAATGTGACATACCTGAGCAAGAACGCTGAACAGAGCAGCT
ACATTAGAAAACTGAAAAATAGCATGTCCCCAAAAAAGCTGCAGAAGTATATCGAAGAAAATATTGTGGC
TGTGCAGTTCTTTTACCAGGAGATGAAGAAGGAAAAGGTGAAACAGGAGCCAAGCTACGATTTTTATAAA
CTGATTGGAGACGTGGGAGGACAGCTGGGACTGCTGCTGGGAGCCTCTGTGCTGACACTGGTGGAGTTTG
TGGATCTGTTCATTTTTACCCTGTACCACCAGCTGCTGAGACTGAGCAAAAAGAAGTCATGGTGGCTCAG
GTGGTGGCGGTTCAGGCGGAATGGGATCCATGGTCTCAAAGGGTGAAGAAGATAACATGGCAATTATTAA
AGAGTTTATGCGTTTCAAGGTGCATATGGAGGGATCTGTCAATGGGCATGAGTTTGAAATTGAAGGTGAA
GGAGAAGGCCGACCATATGAGGGAACACAAACCGCAAAACTAAAGGTAAGTTTAAACATATATATACTAA
CTAACCCTGATTATTTAAATTTTCAGGTAACTAAAGGCGGACCATTACCATTCGCCTGGGACATCCTCTC
TCCACAGTTCATGTATGGAAGTAAAGCTTATGTTAAACATCCGGCAGATATACCAGATTATTTGAAACTT
TCATTCCCGGAGGGTTTTAAGTGGGAACGCGTAATGAATTTTGAAGACGGAGGAGTTGTTACAGTGACGC
AAGACTCAAGGTAAGTTTAAACAGTTCGGTACTAACTAACCATACATATTTAAATTTTCAGCCTCCAAGA
TGGAGAATTTATTTATAAAGTCAAACTTCGAGGAACGAATTTCCCCTCGGATGGACCTGTTATGCAGAAG
AAGACTATGGGATGGGAAGCTTCAAGTGAAAGAATGTACCCTGAAGACGGTGCTCTTAAGGGAGAGATTA
AACAACGTCTTAAATTGAAAGATGGAGGACATTACGATGCTGAGGTAAGTTTAAACATGATTTTACTAAC
TAACTAATCTGATTTAAATTTTCAGGTGAAGACAACTTACAAAGCCAAAAAACCAGTTCAGCTGCCAGGA
GCGTACAATGTTAATATTAAACTGGATATCACCTCCCACAACGAGGATTACACTATCGTTGAGCAATATG
AAAGAGCTGAAGGGCGGCACTCGACAGGTGGCATGGATGAATTGTATAAGTAGCTTGTACAAAGTTGGCA
TTATAAGAAAGCATTGCTTATCAATTTGTTGCAACGAACAGGTCACTATCAGTCAAAATAAAATCATTAT
TTGCCATCCAGCTGATATCCCCTATAGTGAGTCGTATTACATGGTCATAGCTGTTTCCTGGCAGCTCTGG
CCCGTGTCTCAAAATCTCTGATGTTACATTGCACAAGATAAAATAATATCATCATGAACAATAAAACTGT
CTGCTTACATAAACAGTAATACAAGGGGTGTTATGAGCCATATTCAACGGGAAACGTCGAGGCCGCGATT
AAATTCCAACATGGATGCTGATTTATATGGGTATAAATGGGCTCGCGATAATGTCGGGCAATCAGGTGCG
ACAATCTATCGCTTGTATGGGAAGCCCGATGCGCCAGAGTTGTTTCTGAAACATGGCAAAGGTAGCGTTG
CCAATGATGTTACAGATGAGATGGTCAGACTAAACTGGCTGACGGAATTTATGCCTCTTCCGACCATCAA
GCATTTTATCCGTACTCCTGATGATGCATGGTTACTCACCACTGCGATCCCCGGAAAAACAGCATTCCAG
GTATTAGAAGAATATCCTGATTCAGGTGAAAATATTGTTGATGCGCTGGCAGTGTTCCTGCGCCGGTTGC
ATTCGATTCCTGTTTGTAATTGTCCTTTTAACAGCGATCGCGTATTTCGTCTCGCTCAGGCGCAATCACG
AATGAATAACGGTTTGGTTGATGCGAGTGATTTTGATGACGAGCGTAATGGCTGGCCTGTTGAACAAGTC
TGGAAAGAAATGCATAAACTTTTGCCATTCTCACCGGATTCAGTCGTCACTCATGGTGATTTCTCACTTG
ATAACCTTATTTTTGACGAGGGGAAATTAATAGGTTGTATTGATGTTGGACGAGTCGGAATCGCAGACCG
ATACCAGGATCTTGCCATCCTATGGAACTGCCTCGGTGAGTTTTCTCCTTCATTACAGAAACGGCTTTTT
CAAAAATATGGTATTGATAATCCTGATATGAATAAATTGCAGTTTCATTTGATGCTCGATGAGTTTTTCT
AATCAGAATTGGTTAATTGGTTGTAACACTGGCAGAGCATTACGCTGACTTGACGGGACGGCGCAAGCTC
ATGACCAAAATCCCTTAACGTGAGTTACGCGTCGTTCCACTGAGCGTCAGACCCCGTAGAAAAGATCAAA
GGATCTTCTTGAGATCCTTTTTTTCTGCGCGTAATCTGCTGCTTGCAAACAAAAAAACCACCGCTACCAG
CGGTGGTTTGTTTGCCGGATCAAGAGCTACCAACTCTTTTTCCGAAGGTAACTGGCTTCAGCAGAGCGCA
GATACCAAATACTGTTCTTCTAGTGTAGCCGTAGTTAGGCCACCACTTCAAGAACTCTGTAGCACCGCCT
ACATACCTCGCTCTGCTAATCCTGTTACCAGTGGCTGCTGCCAGTGGCGATAAGTCGTGTCTTACCGGGT
TGGACTCAAGACGATAGTTACCGGATAAGGCGCAGCGGTCGGGCTGAACGGGGGGTTCGTGCACACAGCC
CAGCTTGGAGCGAACGACCTACACCGAACTGAGATACCTACAGCGTGAGCTATGAGAAAGCGCCACGCTT
CCCGAAGGGAGAAAGGCGGACAGGTATCCGGTAAGCGGCAGGGTCGGAACAGGAGAGCGCACGAGGGAGC
TTCCAGGGGGAAACGCCTGGTATCTTTATAGTCCTGTCGGGTTTCGCCACCTCTGACTTGAGCGTCGATT
TTTGTGATGCTCGTCAGGGGGGCGGAGCCTATGGAAAAACGCCAGCAACGCGGCCTTTTTACGGTTCCTG
GCCTTTTGCTGGCCTTTTGCTCACATGTT
Features (pLannotate 1.2.2; 10 found; start..end, strand, type, name):
    121..213     +  CDS            lacI (fragment): lac repressor; lacI; The lac repressor binds to the lac operator to inhibit transcription in E. coli. This inhibition can be relieved by adding lactose or isopropyl-β-D-thiogalactopyranoside (IPTG).
    268..295     -  terminator     rrnB T2 terminator: transcription terminator T2 from the E. coli rrnB gene
    427..470     +  terminator     rrnB T1 terminator: Escherichia coli rrnB; transcription terminator T1 from the E. coli rrnB gene
    517..553     -  CDS            lacZα (fragment): LacZα fragment of β-galactosidase; lacZ fragment
    569..668     +  protein_bind   attL1: mutant version of attL; recombination site for the Gateway® LR reaction LR Clonase™
   2130..2990    +  CDS            mCherry: mCherry is a basic (constitutively fluorescent) red fluorescent protein published in 2004, derived from Discosoma sp.. It is reported to be a very rapidly-maturing monomer with low acid sensitivity.
   2994..3083    -  protein_bind   attL2 (fragment): mutant version of attL; recombination site for the Gateway® LR reaction LR Clonase™
   3101..3119    -  promoter       T7 promoter: promoter for bacteriophage T7 RNA polymerase
   3253..4062    +  CDS            KanR: aminoglycoside phosphotransferase; aph(3')-Ia; confers resistance to kanamycin in bacteria or G418 (Geneticin®) in eukaryotes
   4209..4797    +  rep_origin     ori: high-copy-number ColE1/pMB1/pBR322/pUC origin of replication
