>Addgene plasmid #160412 | pJH199_pE12_hyCal2-mCherry Sequencing Result | analyzer sequence | sequence record 316159
GTAAAACGACGGCCAGTCTTAAGCTCGGGCCCCAAATAATGATTTTATTTTGACTGATAGTGACCTGTTC
GTTGCAACAAATTGATGAGCAATGCTTTTTTATAATGCCAACTTTGTACAAAAAAGCAGGCTTAGCTAGC
GCCACCATGAAGGCTAGATTCGCCAGAAGAATGGAGAAAATCGTGGAGGAAAGAATGACCGTGAAACAGA
TTTTTAATAGATACGTGCAGACCTCTACCCTGCACGGATTTCGGTTCATCTTCATGGATACCTTCATTGT
GAGAAGAGTGCTGTGGACAATCCTGACCCTGACAATGGCTACAATTTTCTTTAAGGAACTGAGAAATTCC
ATCAATCTGTTCTATGAGTATCCATTCACAACAACCAGCACCATCCAGTACGAACCATCTCTGACATTCC
CAGCTATTAGCGTGTGTAATCTGAATCACTTTCTGCTGAGCAAAATCAAGAAGAGCAAACTGAAGCCACT
GTATGATCAGGGAAGACTGCCATTTGACAACAATCTGGAGAATCCAGGATTCGATATTCAGGGAGAGGAG
CTGTACAGCATTCTGAAGACAAGCTCTCAGAGCATTGATGAAATTTTTCTGTCTTGCGAATGGAAAAGCA
GAGACACAGCCAAGAATGGAGTGCCAAATCCATGCAAACCAAACAACTTCACAGTGTACAGCGGACTGTA
CGGACAGAGCTGCTACACATTCAATCCAGGAGTGAGCGGATATCCACTGCTGTCTCTGAGCGAAACCGGA
GTGAACATGGGATTCAAGCTGGAGCTGGATCTGAAGTCTAAGGACTCTGGATTTGCCCCTATATTTCCAG
ACATCTGTTATCACTTAACCCATTACAAGCCCGCTGCCGCAGATATTCCCGTGGCGAGCGATAACCCAGC
GCACTATGCGGATGCCATTCGTTATAATGCTCGAACGCCTCTGCAAGGTTCTTTGCTGCCGTTAACCCGT
CTGGTTTGGGCATGATACTGATGTAGTCACGCTTTATCGTTTTCACGAAGCTCTCTGCTATTCCGTTACT
CTCCGGACTCCGCACCGCCGTGTTCTTCGGTTCAAGTCCCAACATCCGGGCGAACTGGCGTGTTTCATTA
GCCCGGTAGCATGAACCATTATCCGTCAGCCACTCCACTGGAGACGACGGAAGATCGTTGCCGAAGCGGC
GTTCCACCGCTCCCAGCATGACGTCCTGTACTGTTTCACTGTTGAAGCCGCCGGTAGTGACCGCCCAGTG
CAGTGCCTCACGATCACAGCAGTCCAGCGCGAACGTGACACGCAGTCTCTCTCCGTTATCACAGCAGAAC
TCGAACCCGTCAGAGCACCATCGCTGATTGCTTTCTTTCACGGCCACTCTGCCTGTATGTGCCCGTTTCG
ATGGCGGTACAGCAGGTTTTCGCTCAAGCAACAGCGCATTCTGGCGCATGATCCGGTAAACACGTTTGGC
ATTGATCGCAGGCATACCATCAAGTTCTGCCTGTCTGCGAAGCAGCGCCCATACCCGACGATAACCATAC
GTTGGCAGCTCTCCGATAACATGGTGTATACGGAGAAGCACATCCGTATCATCAGTGTGACGACTGCGGC
GGCCATCCATCCAGTCATCGGTTCGTCTGAGAATGACGTGCAACTGCGCACGCGACACCCGGAGACAACG
GCTGACTAAGCTTACTCCCCATCCCCGGGCAATAAGGGCGCGTGCGCTATCCACTTTTTTGCCCGTCCAT
ATTCAACGGCTTCTTTGAGGAGTTCATTTTCCATCGTTTTCTTGCCGAGCAGGCGCTGGAGTTCTTTAAT
CTGCTTCATGGCGGCAGCAAGTTCAGAGGCAGGAACAACCTGTTCTCCGGCGGCGACAGCAGTAAGACTT
CCTTCCTGGTATTGCTTACGCCAGAGAAATAACTGGCTGGCTGCTACACCATGTTGCCGGGCAACGAGGG
AGACCGTCATCCCCGGTTCAAAGCTCTGCTGAACAATTGCGATCTTTTCCTGTGTGGTACGCCGTCTGCG
TTTCTCCGGCCCTAAGACATCAATCATCTGTTCTCCAATGACTAGTCTAAAAACTAGTATTAAGACTATC
ACTTATTTAAGTGATATTGGTTGTCTGGAGATTCAGGGGGCCAGTCTAGACTCTCTGCAGGGAATTCAGG
AGATTGGAGCTATCGTGATCGTGCATCACCAGCAGGAGACCCCAGTGCTGCAGGCCGGATTCGTGGTGTC
TCCAGGATTCCAGACATTCGTGGAGATTAAGGTGAGACAGACCGAAAATCTGCCACCACCATATGCTACA
AAATGCGGATCTAAACCACTGAAGAACTATCAGATCTACAGACAGTCTAGCTGCTTTCTGGAACAGCTGG
GAGATGCCATTGAAACAAAGTGCAAATGCAAGAGCTCTTTTATGGCTGGAAGAAATATCCCATACTGCTC
TCTGAGACAGACCGTGACATGTCTGATGCCAACCATCTACGACTTTGACAGAAAGACAAATAACAATTGC
CCAGTGGACTGTGAAACAATTCAGTACCTGTCTAGCCTGTCTTACGCTAGATTCATTAGCAATGTGACAT
ACCTGAGCAAGAACGCTGAACAGAGCAGCTACATTAGAAAACTGAAAAATAGCATGTCCCCAAAAAAGCT
GCAGAAGTATATCGAAGAAAATATTGTGGCTGTGCAGTTCTTTTACCAGGAGATGAAGAAGGAAAAGGTG
AAACAGGAGCCAAGCTACGATTTTTATAAACTGATTGGAGACGTGGGAGGACAGCTGGGACTGCTGCTGG
GAGCCTCTGTGCTGACACTGGTGGAGTTTGTGGATCTGTTCATTTTTACCCTGTACCACCAGCTGCTGAG
ACTGAGCAAAAAGAAGTCAGGTGGCTCAGGTGGTGGCGGTTCAGGCGGAATGGGATCCATGGTCTCAAAG
GGTGAAGAAGATAACATGGCAATTATTAAAGAGTTTATGCGTTTCAAGGTGCATATGGAGGGATCTGTCA
ATGGGCATGAGTTTGAAATTGAAGGTGAAGGAGAAGGCCGACCATATGAGGGAACACAAACCGCAAAACT
AAAGGTAAGTTTAAACATATATATACTAACTAACCCTGATTATTTAAATTTTCAGGTAACTAAAGGCGGA
CCATTACCATTCGCCTGGGACATCCTCTCTCCACAGTTCATGTATGGAAGTAAAGCTTATGTTAAACATC
CGGCAGATATACCAGATTATTTGAAACTTTCATTCCCGGAGGGTTTTAAGTGGGAACGCGTAATGAATTT
TGAAGACGGAGGAGTTGTTACAGTGACGCAAGACTCAAGGTAAGTTTAAACAGTTCGGTACTAACTAACC
ATACATATTTAAATTTTCAGCCTCCAAGATGGAGAATTTATTTATAAAGTCAAACTTCGAGGAACGAATT
TCCCCTCGGATGGACCTGTTATGCAGAAGAAGACTATGGGATGGGAAGCTTCAAGTGAAAGAATGTACCC
TGAAGACGGTGCTCTTAAGGGAGAGATTAAACAACGTCTTAAATTGAAAGATGGAGGACATTACGATGCT
GAGGTAAGTTTAAACATGATTTTACTAACTAACTAATCTGATTTAAATTTTCAGGTGAAGACAACTTACA
AAGCCAAAAAACCAGTTCAGCTGCCAGGAGCGTACAATGTTAATATTAAACTGGATATCACCTCCCACAA
CGAGGATTACACTATCGTTGAGCAATATGAAAGAGCTGAAGGGCGGCACTCGACAGGTGGCATGGATGAA
TTGTATAAGTAGTACCCAGCTTTCTTGTACAAAGTTGGCATTATAAGAAAGCATTGCTTATCAATTTGTT
GCAACGAACAGGTCACTATCAGTCAAAATAAAATCATTATTTGCCATCCAGCTGATATCCCCTATAGTGA
GTCGTATTACATGGTCATAGCTGTTTCCTGGCAGCTCTGGCCCGTGTCTCAAAATCTCTGATGTTACATT
GCACAAGATAAAAATATATCATCATGAACAATAAAACTGTCTGCTTACATAAACAGTAATACAAGGGGTG
TTATGAGCCATATTCAACGGGAAACGTCGAGGCCGCGATTAAATTCCAACATGGATGCTGATTTATATGG
GTATAAATGGGCTCGCGATAATGTCGGGCAATCAGGTGCGACAATCTATCGCTTGTATGGGAAGCCCGAT
GCGCCAGAGTTGTTTCTGAAACATGGCAAAGGTAGCGTTGCCAATGATGTTACAGATGAGATGGTCAGAC
TAAACTGGCTGACGGAATTTATGCCTCTTCCGACCATCAAGCATTTTATCCGTACTCCTGATGATGCATG
GTTACTCACCACTGCGATCCCCGGAAAAACAGCATTCCAGGTATTAGAAGAATATCCTGATTCAGGTGAA
AATATTGTTGATGCGCTGGCAGTGTTCCTGCGCCGGTTGCATTCGATTCCTGTTTGTAATTGTCCTTTTA
ACAGCGATCGCGTATTTCGTCTCGCTCAGGCGCAATCACGAATGAATAACGGTTTGGTTGATGCGAGTGA
TTTTGATGACGAGCGTAATGGCTGGCCTGTTGAACAAGTCTGGAAAGAAATGCATAAACTTTTGCCATTC
TCACCGGATTCAGTCGTCACTCATGGTGATTTCTCACTTGATAACCTTATTTTTGACGAGGGGAAATTAA
TAGGTTGTATTGATGTTGGACGAGTCGGAATCGCAGACCGATACCAGGATCTTGCCATCCTATGGAACTG
CCTCGGTGAGTTTTCTCCTTCATTACAGAAACGGCTTTTTCAAAAATATGGTATTGATAATCCTGATATG
AATAAATTGCAGTTTCATTTGATGCTCGATGAGTTTTTCTAATCAGAATTGGTTAATTGGTTGTAACACT
GGCAGAGCATTACGCTGACTTGACGGGACGGCGCAAGCTCATGACCAAAATCCCTTAACGTGAGTTACGC
GTCGTTCCACTGAGCGTCAGACCCCGTAGAAAAGATCAAAGGATCTTCTTGAGATCCTTTTTTTCTGCGC
GTAATCTGCTGCTTGCAAACAAAAAAACCACCGCTACCAGCGGTGGTTTGTTTGCCGGATCAAGAGCTAC
CAACTCTTTTTCCGAAGGTAACTGGCTTCAGCAGAGCGCAGATACCAAATACTGTTCTTCTAGTGTAGCC
GTAGTTAGGCCACCACTTCAAGAACTCTGTAGCACCGCCTACATACCTCGCTCTGCTAATCCTGTTACCA
GTGGCTGCTGCCAGTGGCGATAAGTCGTGTCTTACCGGGTTGGACTCAAGACGATAGTTACCGGATAAGG
CGCAGCGGTCGGGCTGAACGGGGGGTTCGTGCACACAGCCCAGCTTGGAGCGAACGACCTACACCGAACT
GAGATACCTACAGCGTGAGCTATGAGAAAGCGCCACGCTTCCCGAAGGGAGAAAGGCGGACAGGTATCCG
GTAAGCGGCAGGGTCGGAACAGGAGAGCGCACGAGGGAGCTTCCAGGGGGAAACGCCTGGTATCTTTATA
GTCCTGTCGGGTTTCGCCACCTCTGACTTGAGCGTCGATTTTTGTGATGCTCGTCAGGGGGGCGGAGCCT
ATGGAAAAACGCCAGCAACGCGGCCTTTTTACGGTTCCTGGCCTTTTGCTGGCCTTTTGCTCACATGTTC
TTTCCTGCGTTATCCCCTGATTCTGTGGATAACCGTATTACCGCCTTTGAGTGAGCTGATACCGCTCGCC
GCAGCCGAACGACCGAGCGCAGCGAGTCAGTGAGCGAGGAAGCGGAAGAGCGCCCAATACGCAAACCGCC
TCTCCCCGCGCGTTGGCCGATTCATTAATGCAGCTGGCACGACAGGTTTCCCGACTGGAAAGCGGGCAGT
GAGCGCAACGCAATTAATACGCGTACCGCTAGCCAGGAAGAGTTTGTAGAAACGCAAAAAGGCCATCCGT
CAGGATGGCCTTCTGCTTAGTTTGATGCCTGGCAGTTTATGGCGGGCGTCCTGCCCGCCACCCTCCGGGC
CGTTGCTTCACAACGTTCAAATCCGCTCCCGGCGGATTTGTCCTACTCAGGAGAGCGTTCACCGACAAAC
AACAGATAAAACGAAAGGCCCAGTCTTCCGACTGAGCCTTTCGTTTTATTTGATGCCTGGCAGTTCCCTA
CTCTCGCGTTAACGCTAGCATGGATGTTTTCCCAGTCACGACGTT
Features (pLannotate 1.2.2; 12 found; start..end, strand, type, name):
     33..132     +  protein_bind   attL1: mutant version of attL; recombination site for the Gateway® LR reaction LR Clonase™
    832..1731    -  CDS            insD: INSD_ECOLX - Protein inferred from homology: Swiss-Prot protein existence level 3. Involved in the transposition of the insertion sequence IS2. From Escherichia coli.
   1695..2057    -  CDS            INC10_ECOLI: Protein inferred from homology: Swiss-Prot protein existence level 3. Involved in the transposition of the insertion sequence IS2. From Escherichia coli (strain K12).
   2929..3789    +  CDS            mCherry: mCherry is a basic (constitutively fluorescent) red fluorescent protein published in 2004, derived from Discosoma sp.. It is reported to be a very rapidly-maturing monomer with low acid sensitivity.
   3794..3893    -  protein_bind   attL2: mutant version of attL; recombination site for the Gateway® LR reaction LR Clonase™
   3911..3929    -  promoter       T7 promoter: promoter for bacteriophage T7 RNA polymerase
   4063..4872    +  CDS            KanR: aminoglycoside phosphotransferase; aph(3')-Ia; confers resistance to kanamycin in bacteria or G418 (Geneticin®) in eukaryotes
   5019..5607    +  rep_origin     ori: high-copy-number ColE1/pMB1/pBR322/pUC origin of replication
   5790..5882    +  CDS            lacI (fragment): lac repressor; lacI; The lac repressor binds to the lac operator to inhibit transcription in E. coli. This inhibition can be relieved by adding lactose or isopropyl-β-D-thiogalactopyranoside (IPTG).
   5937..5964    -  terminator     rrnB T2 terminator: transcription terminator T2 from the E. coli rrnB gene
   6096..6139    +  terminator     rrnB T1 terminator: Escherichia coli rrnB; transcription terminator T1 from the E. coli rrnB gene
   6186..17      -  CDS            lacZα (fragment) (across the origin): LacZα fragment of β-galactosidase; lacZ fragment
