[The description below was written by a language model from this plasmid's Addgene catalogue record and pLannotate feature annotations shown in this document.]
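Description:
pJH199_pE12_hyCal2-mCherry is a Gateway entry clone built on the pDONR221 backbone. It carries the postsynaptic "HyCal" component of the HySyn system, listed under the alternative name hyNaC2, fused at its C terminus to the red fluorescent protein mCherry. HySyn is described in the record as a genetically encoded tool for reconstituting synthetic modulatory neurotransmission and reconnecting neural circuits in vivo. The insert is recorded as synthetic in origin, derived from gene synthesis and assembled by Gibson cloning. The plasmid is propagated in E. coli as a high-copy construct through a ColE1/pUC-type origin and is selected with kanamycin via the aph(3')-Ia KanR gene.

In the 4,869 nt full-sequence record, the payload sits between attL1 and attL2. An unannotated stretch of roughly 1.4 kb downstream of attL1 presumably corresponds to the hyNaC2 coding region, and it is followed directly by mCherry just before attL2. No promoter for expression in a target organism is annotated within the att-flanked cassette, as expected for an entry clone. The fusion is meant to be moved by LR recombination into a destination vector, which would supply the promoter and other regulatory elements. The rrnB T1 and T2 terminators upstream of attL1 insulate the cassette from read-through transcription, and a T7 promoter lies just outside attL2. The short lacI, lacZα and RSF ori fragments appear to be backbone remnants rather than functional parts.

A second, longer sequencing record (6,205 nt) has the same layout. However, it contains IS2 transposition genes (insD and its partner ORF) between attL1 and mCherry, which suggests an E. coli insertion element had disrupted the insert in that sequenced isolate.
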