Addgene plasmid #160412: pJH199_pE12_hyCal2-mCherry
Purpose: Gateway entry clone containing postsynaptic HyCal component (HyNaC2) for HySyn system fused to mCherry
Depositing lab: Daniel Colón-Ramos. Depositing organization: Yale University. Publication: A genetically encoded tool for reconstituting synthetic modulatory neurotransmission and reconnect neural circuits in vivo. Hawk JD, Wisdom EM, Sengupta T, Kashlan ZD, Colon-Ramos DA. Nat Commun. 2021 Aug 9;12(1):4795. doi: 10.1038/s41467-021-24690-9. PubMed 34373460.
Backbone
  Vector backbone: pDONR221
  Vector type: Other
Growth in bacteria
  Bacterial resistance: Kanamycin, 50 μg/mL
  Growth temperature: 37°C
  Growth strain: DH5alpha
  Copy number: High Copy
Gene/Insert
  Gene/Insert name: pDONR221 HyCal2::mCherry (alt name: hyNaC2)
  Species: Synthetic
  Tag / fusion protein: mCherry (C terminal on insert)
  Cloning method: Gibson Cloning
Resource information
  A portion of this plasmid was derived from a plasmid made by: Synthesis
Terms and licenses: Academic/Nonprofit Terms; Industry Terms: Not Available to Industry
How to cite: pJH199_pE12_hyCal2-mCherry was a gift from Daniel Colón-Ramos (Addgene plasmid # 160412 ; http://n2t.net/addgene:160412 ; RRID:Addgene_160412)
